Addgene plasmid #169853: SpyCas9 PE2-3HA
Purpose: Mammalian Expression, SpyCas9 prime editor with 3HA-tag
Depositing lab: Scot Wolfe. Depositing organization: University of Massachusetts, Worcester. Publication: Improved prime editors enable pathogenic allele correction and cancer modelling in adult mice. Liu P, Liang SQ, Zheng C, Mintzer E, Zhao YG, Ponnienselvan K, Mir A, Sontheimer EJ, Gao G, Flotte TR, Wolfe SA, Xue W. Nat Commun. 2021 Apr 9;12(1):2121. doi: 10.1038/s41467-021-22295-w. PubMed 33837189.
Backbone
  Vector backbone: pCMV
  Backbone size w/o insert (bp): 6345
  Total vector size (bp): 9870
  Vector type: Mammalian Expression
Growth in bacteria
  Bacterial resistance: Ampicillin, 100 μg/mL
  Growth temperature: 37°C
  Growth strain: DH5alpha
  Copy number: High Copy
Gene/Insert
  Gene/Insert name: SpCas9-H840A-M-MLV-3HA (alt name: Primer editor-3HA)
  Promoter: cmv
  Tag / fusion protein: bpSV40 NLS (N terminal on insert); bpSV40 NLS (C terminal on insert); 3XHA tag (C terminal on insert)
  Cloning method: Gibson Cloning
  Sequencing primers: 5′ cmv promoter; 3′ m13r
Terms and licenses: Academic/Nonprofit Terms; Industry Terms: Not Available to Industry
Depositor comments: Please visit https://doi.org/10.1101/2020.12.15.422970 for bioRxiv preprint.
How to cite: SpyCas9 PE2-3HA was a gift from Scot Wolfe (Addgene plasmid # 169853 ; http://n2t.net/addgene:169853 ; RRID:Addgene_169853)
