[The description below was written by a language model from this plasmid's Addgene catalogue record and pLannotate feature annotations shown in this document.]
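Description:
SpyCas9 PE2-3HA is a mammalian expression plasmid of about 9.9 kb, built on a pCMV backbone, that encodes a Streptococcus pyogenes Cas9-based prime editor carrying a triple HA epitope tag. It is propagated in E. coli as a high-copy plasmid through a ColE1/pUC-type origin and is selected with ampicillin via the β-lactamase gene and its native promoter. The backbone also carries remnants of lac regulatory sequences (lac promoter, operator, CAP site and a lacI fragment), short fragments annotated as SV40 promoter, pBluescript MCS and pBR322 bom. These appear to be cloning-vector leftovers rather than functional parts of the expression cassette. No mammalian selection marker is annotated.

The expression cassette is driven by the CMV immediate-early enhancer and promoter, which span the numbering origin of the circular map. A T7 promoter sits just downstream and could support in vitro transcription. The open reading frame encodes the Cas9 H840A nickase, annotated as adjoining N- and C-terminal Cas9 segments. This is fused to a Moloney murine leukemia virus reverse transcriptase, which the annotation detects as a gag-pol fragment. According to the record, bipartite SV40 nuclear localization signals flank the fusion at both ends, and the 3xHA tag lies at the C terminus, followed by a bGH polyadenylation signal. In prime editing, the nickase cuts one DNA strand at a site specified by a prime editing guide RNA, and the reverse transcriptase copies the edit encoded in that guide into the genome. The guide is not encoded on this plasmid and must be supplied separately. The HA tag allows detection of the editor protein, for example by immunoblotting or immunostaining, in transfected mammalian cells.
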