Features (pLannotate 1.2.2; 18 found; start..end, strand, type, name):
      1..204     +  promoter       CMV promoter: human cytomegalovirus (CMV) immediate early promoter
    246..264     +  promoter       T7 promoter: promoter for bacteriophage T7 RNA polymerase
    335..1936    +  CDS            Cas9(N): N-terminal portion of Streptococcus pyogenes Cas9 (Zetsche et al., 2015)
   1937..4431    +  CDS            Cas9(C) (fragment): C-terminal portion of Streptococcus pyogenes Cas9 (Zetsche et al., 2015)
   4535..6566    +  CDS            gag-pol (fragment): Moloney murine leukemia virus Gag-Pol polyprotein; gag-pol; contains a read-through stop codon
   6605..6694    +  CDS            3xHA: three tandem HA epitope tags
   6800..7024    +  polyA_signal   bGH poly(A) signal: bovine growth hormone polyadenylation signal
   7028..7049    +  promoter       SV40 promoter (fragment): SV40 enhancer and early promoter
   7054..7070    +  misc_feature   MCS (fragment): pBluescript multiple cloning site
   7119..7135    -  protein_bind   lac operator: The lac repressor binds to the lac operator to inhibit transcription in E. coli. This inhibition can be relieved by adding lactose or isopropyl-β-D-thiogalactopyranoside (IPTG). lac repressor encoded by lacI
   7143..7173    -  promoter       lac promoter: promoter for the E. coli lac operon
   7188..7209    -  protein_bind   CAP binding site: CAP binding activates transcription in the presence of cAMP. E. coli catabolite activator protein
   7222..7314    -  CDS            lacI (fragment): lac repressor; lacI; The lac repressor binds to the lac operator to inhibit transcription in E. coli. This inhibition can be relieved by adding lactose or isopropyl-β-D-thiogalactopyranoside (IPTG).
   7497..8085    -  rep_origin     ori: high-copy-number ColE1/pMB1/pBR322/pUC origin of replication
   8256..9116    -  CDS            AmpR: β-lactamase; bla; confers resistance to ampicillin, carbenicillin, and related antibiotics
   9117..9221    -  promoter       AmpR promoter: bla
   9292..9336    -  misc_feature   bom (fragment): basis of mobility region from pBR322
   9491..9870    +  enhancer       CMV enhancer: human cytomegalovirus immediate early enhancer
>Addgene plasmid #169853 | SpyCas9 PE2-3HA | addgene full sequence | sequence record 332830 | Addgene NGS Result
GTGATGCGGTTTTGGCAGTACATCAATGGGCGTGGATAGCGGTTTGACTCACGGGGATTTCCAAGTCTCC
ACCCCATTGACGTCAATGGGAGTTTGTTTTGGCACCAAAATCAACGGGACTTTCCAAAATGTCGTAACAA
CTCCGCCCCATTGACGCAAATGGGCGGTAGGCGTGTACGGTGGGAGGTCTATATAAGCAGAGCTGGTTTA
GTGAACCGTCAGATCCGCTAGAGATCCGCGGCCGCTAATACGACTCACTATAGGGAGAGCCGCCACCATG
AAACGGACAGCCGACGGAAGCGAGTTCGAGTCACCAAAGAAGAAGCGGAAAGTCGACAAGAAGTACAGCA
TCGGCCTGGACATCGGCACCAACTCTGTGGGCTGGGCCGTGATCACCGACGAGTACAAGGTGCCCAGCAA
GAAATTCAAGGTGCTGGGCAACACCGACCGGCACAGCATCAAGAAGAACCTGATCGGAGCCCTGCTGTTC
GACAGCGGCGAAACAGCCGAGGCCACCCGGCTGAAGAGAACCGCCAGAAGAAGATACACCAGACGGAAGA
ACCGGATCTGCTATCTGCAAGAGATCTTCAGCAACGAGATGGCCAAGGTGGACGACAGCTTCTTCCACAG
ACTGGAAGAGTCCTTCCTGGTGGAAGAGGATAAGAAGCACGAGCGGCACCCCATCTTCGGCAACATCGTG
GACGAGGTGGCCTACCACGAGAAGTACCCCACCATCTACCACCTGAGAAAGAAACTGGTGGACAGCACCG
ACAAGGCCGACCTGCGGCTGATCTATCTGGCCCTGGCCCACATGATCAAGTTCCGGGGCCACTTCCTGAT
CGAGGGCGACCTGAACCCCGACAACAGCGACGTGGACAAGCTGTTCATCCAGCTGGTGCAGACCTACAAC
CAGCTGTTCGAGGAAAACCCCATCAACGCCAGCGGCGTGGACGCCAAGGCCATCCTGTCTGCCAGACTGA
GCAAGAGCAGACGGCTGGAAAATCTGATCGCCCAGCTGCCCGGCGAGAAGAAGAATGGCCTGTTCGGAAA
CCTGATTGCCCTGAGCCTGGGCCTGACCCCCAACTTCAAGAGCAACTTCGACCTGGCCGAGGATGCCAAA
CTGCAGCTGAGCAAGGACACCTACGACGACGACCTGGACAACCTGCTGGCCCAGATCGGCGACCAGTACG
CCGACCTGTTTCTGGCCGCCAAGAACCTGTCCGACGCCATCCTGCTGAGCGACATCCTGAGAGTGAACAC
CGAGATCACCAAGGCCCCCCTGAGCGCCTCTATGATCAAGAGATACGACGAGCACCACCAGGACCTGACC
CTGCTGAAAGCTCTCGTGCGGCAGCAGCTGCCTGAGAAGTACAAAGAGATTTTCTTCGACCAGAGCAAGA
ACGGCTACGCCGGCTACATTGACGGCGGAGCCAGCCAGGAAGAGTTCTACAAGTTCATCAAGCCCATCCT
GGAAAAGATGGACGGCACCGAGGAACTGCTCGTGAAGCTGAACAGAGAGGACCTGCTGCGGAAGCAGCGG
ACCTTCGACAACGGCAGCATCCCCCACCAGATCCACCTGGGAGAGCTGCACGCCATTCTGCGGCGGCAGG
AAGATTTTTACCCATTCCTGAAGGACAACCGGGAAAAGATCGAGAAGATCCTGACCTTCCGCATCCCCTA
CTACGTGGGCCCTCTGGCCAGGGGAAACAGCAGATTCGCCTGGATGACCAGAAAGAGCGAGGAAACCATC
ACCCCCTGGAACTTCGAGGAAGTGGTGGACAAGGGCGCTTCCGCCCAGAGCTTCATCGAGCGGATGACCA
ACTTCGATAAGAACCTGCCCAACGAGAAGGTGCTGCCCAAGCACAGCCTGCTGTACGAGTACTTCACCGT
GTATAACGAGCTGACCAAAGTGAAATACGTGACCGAGGGAATGAGAAAGCCCGCCTTCCTGAGCGGCGAG
CAGAAAAAGGCCATCGTGGACCTGCTGTTCAAGACCAACCGGAAAGTGACCGTGAAGCAGCTGAAAGAGG
ACTACTTCAAGAAAATCGAGTGCTTCGACTCCGTGGAAATCTCCGGCGTGGAAGATCGGTTCAACGCCTC
CCTGGGCACATACCACGATCTGCTGAAAATTATCAAGGACAAGGACTTCCTGGACAATGAGGAAAACGAG
GACATTCTGGAAGATATCGTGCTGACCCTGACACTGTTTGAGGACAGAGAGATGATCGAGGAACGGCTGA
AAACCTATGCCCACCTGTTCGACGACAAAGTGATGAAGCAGCTGAAGCGGCGGAGATACACCGGCTGGGG
CAGGCTGAGCCGGAAGCTGATCAACGGCATCCGGGACAAGCAGTCCGGCAAGACAATCCTGGATTTCCTG
AAGTCCGACGGCTTCGCCAACAGAAACTTCATGCAGCTGATCCACGACGACAGCCTGACCTTTAAAGAGG
ACATCCAGAAAGCCCAGGTGTCCGGCCAGGGCGATAGCCTGCACGAGCACATTGCCAATCTGGCCGGCAG
CCCCGCCATTAAGAAGGGCATCCTGCAGACAGTGAAGGTGGTGGACGAGCTCGTGAAAGTGATGGGCCGG
CACAAGCCCGAGAACATCGTGATCGAAATGGCCAGAGAGAACCAGACCACCCAGAAGGGACAGAAGAACA
GCCGCGAGAGAATGAAGCGGATCGAAGAGGGCATCAAAGAGCTGGGCAGCCAGATCCTGAAAGAACACCC
CGTGGAAAACACCCAGCTGCAGAACGAGAAGCTGTACCTGTACTACCTGCAGAATGGGCGGGATATGTAC
GTGGACCAGGAACTGGACATCAACCGGCTGTCCGACTACGATGTGGACGCTATCGTGCCTCAGAGCTTTC
TGAAGGACGACTCCATCGACAACAAGGTGCTGACCAGAAGCGACAAGAACCGGGGCAAGAGCGACAACGT
GCCCTCCGAAGAGGTCGTGAAGAAGATGAAGAACTACTGGCGGCAGCTGCTGAACGCCAAGCTGATTACC
CAGAGAAAGTTCGACAATCTGACCAAGGCCGAGAGAGGCGGCCTGAGCGAACTGGATAAGGCCGGCTTCA
TCAAGAGACAGCTGGTGGAAACCCGGCAGATCACAAAGCACGTGGCACAGATCCTGGACTCCCGGATGAA
CACTAAGTACGACGAGAATGACAAGCTGATCCGGGAAGTGAAAGTGATCACCCTGAAGTCCAAGCTGGTG
TCCGATTTCCGGAAGGATTTCCAGTTTTACAAAGTGCGCGAGATCAACAACTACCACCACGCCCACGACG
CCTACCTGAACGCCGTCGTGGGAACCGCCCTGATCAAAAAGTACCCTAAGCTGGAAAGCGAGTTCGTGTA
CGGCGACTACAAGGTGTACGACGTGCGGAAGATGATCGCCAAGAGCGAGCAGGAAATCGGCAAGGCTACC
GCCAAGTACTTCTTCTACAGCAACATCATGAACTTTTTCAAGACCGAGATTACCCTGGCCAACGGCGAGA
TCCGGAAGCGGCCTCTGATCGAGACAAACGGCGAAACCGGGGAGATCGTGTGGGATAAGGGCCGGGATTT
TGCCACCGTGCGGAAAGTGCTGAGCATGCCCCAAGTGAATATCGTGAAAAAGACCGAGGTGCAGACAGGC
GGCTTCAGCAAAGAGTCTATCCTGCCCAAGAGGAACAGCGATAAGCTGATCGCCAGAAAGAAGGACTGGG
ACCCTAAGAAGTACGGCGGCTTCGACAGCCCCACCGTGGCCTATTCTGTGCTGGTGGTGGCCAAAGTGGA
AAAGGGCAAGTCCAAGAAACTGAAGAGTGTGAAAGAGCTGCTGGGGATCACCATCATGGAAAGAAGCAGC
TTCGAGAAGAATCCCATCGACTTTCTGGAAGCCAAGGGCTACAAAGAAGTGAAAAAGGACCTGATCATCA
AGCTGCCTAAGTACTCCCTGTTCGAGCTGGAAAACGGCCGGAAGAGAATGCTGGCCTCTGCCGGCGAACT
GCAGAAGGGAAACGAACTGGCCCTGCCCTCCAAATATGTGAACTTCCTGTACCTGGCCAGCCACTATGAG
AAGCTGAAGGGCTCCCCCGAGGATAATGAGCAGAAACAGCTGTTTGTGGAACAGCACAAGCACTACCTGG
ACGAGATCATCGAGCAGATCAGCGAGTTCTCCAAGAGAGTGATCCTGGCCGACGCTAATCTGGACAAAGT
GCTGTCCGCCTACAACAAGCACCGGGATAAGCCCATCAGAGAGCAGGCCGAGAATATCATCCACCTGTTT
ACCCTGACCAATCTGGGAGCCCCTGCCGCCTTCAAGTACTTTGACACCACCATCGACCGGAAGAGGTACA
CCAGCACCAAAGAGGTGCTGGACGCCACCCTGATCCACCAGAGCATCACCGGCCTGTACGAGACACGGAT
CGACCTGTCTCAGCTGGGAGGTGACTCTGGAGGATCTAGCGGAGGATCCTCTGGCAGCGAGACACCAGGA
ACAAGCGAGTCAGCAACACCAGAGAGCAGTGGCGGCAGCAGCGGCGGCAGCAGCACCCTAAATATAGAAG
ATGAGTATCGGCTACATGAGACCTCAAAAGAGCCAGATGTTTCTCTAGGGTCCACATGGCTGTCTGATTT
TCCTCAGGCCTGGGCGGAAACCGGGGGCATGGGACTGGCAGTTCGCCAAGCTCCTCTGATCATACCTCTG
AAAGCAACCTCTACCCCCGTGTCCATAAAACAATACCCCATGTCACAAGAAGCCAGACTGGGGATCAAGC
CCCACATACAGAGACTGTTGGACCAGGGAATACTGGTACCCTGCCAGTCCCCCTGGAACACGCCCCTGCT
ACCCGTTAAGAAACCAGGGACTAATGATTATAGGCCTGTCCAGGATCTGAGAGAAGTCAACAAGCGGGTG
GAAGACATCCACCCCACCGTGCCCAACCCTTACAACCTCTTGAGCGGGCTCCCACCGTCCCACCAGTGGT
ACACTGTGCTTGATTTAAAGGATGCCTTTTTCTGCCTGAGACTCCACCCCACCAGTCAGCCTCTCTTCGC
CTTTGAGTGGAGAGATCCAGAGATGGGAATCTCAGGACAATTGACCTGGACCAGACTCCCACAGGGTTTC
AAAAACAGTCCCACCCTGTTTAATGAGGCACTGCACAGAGACCTAGCAGACTTCCGGATCCAGCACCCAG
ACTTGATCCTGCTACAGTACGTGGATGACTTACTGCTGGCCGCCACTTCTGAGCTAGACTGCCAACAAGG
TACTCGGGCCCTGTTACAAACCCTAGGGAACCTCGGGTATCGGGCCTCGGCCAAGAAAGCCCAAATTTGC
CAGAAACAGGTCAAGTATCTGGGGTATCTTCTAAAAGAGGGTCAGAGATGGCTGACTGAGGCCAGAAAAG
AGACTGTGATGGGGCAGCCTACTCCGAAGACCCCTCGACAACTAAGGGAGTTCCTAGGGAAGGCAGGCTT
CTGTCGCCTCTTCATCCCTGGGTTTGCAGAAATGGCAGCCCCCCTGTACCCTCTCACCAAACCGGGGACT
CTGTTTAATTGGGGCCCAGACCAACAAAAGGCCTATCAAGAAATCAAGCAAGCTCTTCTAACTGCCCCAG
CCCTGGGGTTGCCAGATTTGACTAAGCCCTTTGAACTCTTTGTCGACGAGAAGCAGGGCTACGCCAAAGG
TGTCCTAACGCAAAAACTGGGACCTTGGCGTCGGCCGGTGGCCTACCTGTCCAAAAAGCTAGACCCAGTA
GCAGCTGGGTGGCCCCCTTGCCTACGGATGGTAGCAGCCATTGCCGTACTGACAAAGGATGCAGGCAAGC
TAACCATGGGACAGCCACTAGTCATTCTGGCCCCCCATGCAGTAGAGGCACTAGTCAAACAACCCCCCGA
CCGCTGGCTTTCCAACGCCCGGATGACTCACTATCAGGCCTTGCTTTTGGACACGGACCGGGTCCAGTTC
GGACCGGTGGTAGCCCTGAACCCGGCTACGCTGCTCCCACTGCCTGAGGAAGGGCTGCAACACAACTGCC
TTGATATCCTGGCCGAAGCCCACGGAACCCGACCCGACCTAACGGACCAGCCGCTCCCAGACGCCGACCA
CACCTGGTACACGGATGGAAGCAGTCTCTTACAAGAGGGACAGCGTAAGGCGGGAGCTGCGGTGACCACC
GAGACCGAGGTAATCTGGGCTAAAGCCCTGCCAGCCGGGACATCCGCTCAGCGGGCTGAACTGATAGCAC
TCACCCAGGCCCTAAAGATGGCAGAAGGTAAGAAGCTAAATGTTTATACTGATAGCCGTTATGCTTTTGC
TACTGCCCATATCCATGGAGAAATATACAGAAGGCGTGGGTGGCTCACATCAGAAGGCAAAGAGATCAAA
AATAAAGACGAGATCTTGGCCCTACTAAAAGCCCTCTTTCTGCCCAAAAGACTTAGCATAATCCATTGTC
CAGGACATCAAAAGGGACACAGCGCCGAGGCTAGAGGCAACCGGATGGCTGACCAAGCGGCCCGAAAGGC
AGCCATCACAGAGACTCCAGACACCTCTACCCTCCTCATAGAAAATTCATCACCCTCTGGCGGCTCAAAA
AGAACCGCCGACGGCAGCGAATTCTACCCATACGATGTTCCTGACTATGCGGGCTATCCCTATGACGTCC
CGGACTATGCAGGATCGTATCCTTATGACGTTCCAGATTACGCTAAAAGAACCGCCGACGGCAGCGAATT
CGAGCCCAAGAAGAAGAGGAAAGTCTAACCGGTCATCATCACCATCACCATTGAGTTTAAACCCGCTGAT
CAGCCTCGACTGTGCCTTCTAGTTGCCAGCCATCTGTTGTTTGCCCCTCCCCCGTGCCTTCCTTGACCCT
GGAAGGTGCCACTCCCACTGTCCTTTCCTAATAAAATGAGAAAATTGCATCGCATTGTCTGAGTAGGTGT
CATTCTATTCTGGGGGGTGGGGTGGGGCAGGACAGCAAGGGGGAGGATTGGGAAGACAATAGCAGGCATG
CTGGGGATGCGGTGGGCTCTATGGCTTCTGAGGCGGAAAGAACCAGCTGGGGCTCGATACCGTCGACCTC
TAGCTAGAGCTTGGCGTAATCATGGTCATAGCTGTTTCCTGTGTGAAATTGTTATCCGCTCACAATTCCA
CACAACATACGAGCCGGAAGCATAAAGTGTAAAGCCTAGGGTGCCTAATGAGTGAGCTAACTCACATTAA
TTGCGTTGCGCTCACTGCCCGCTTTCCAGTCGGGAAACCTGTCGTGCCAGCTGCATTAATGAATCGGCCA
ACGCGCGGGGAGAGGCGGTTTGCGTATTGGGCGCTCTTCCGCTTCCTCGCTCACTGACTCGCTGCGCTCG
GTCGTTCGGCTGCGGCGAGCGGTATCAGCTCACTCAAAGGCGGTAATACGGTTATCCACAGAATCAGGGG
ATAACGCAGGAAAGAACATGTGAGCAAAAGGCCAGCAAAAGGCCAGGAACCGTAAAAAGGCCGCGTTGCT
GGCGTTTTTCCATAGGCTCCGCCCCCCTGACGAGCATCACAAAAATCGACGCTCAAGTCAGAGGTGGCGA
AACCCGACAGGACTATAAAGATACCAGGCGTTTCCCCCTGGAAGCTCCCTCGTGCGCTCTCCTGTTCCGA
CCCTGCCGCTTACCGGATACCTGTCCGCCTTTCTCCCTTCGGGAAGCGTGGCGCTTTCTCATAGCTCACG
CTGTAGGTATCTCAGTTCGGTGTAGGTCGTTCGCTCCAAGCTGGGCTGTGTGCACGAACCCCCCGTTCAG
CCCGACCGCTGCGCCTTATCCGGTAACTATCGTCTTGAGTCCAACCCGGTAAGACACGACTTATCGCCAC
TGGCAGCAGCCACTGGTAACAGGATTAGCAGAGCGAGGTATGTAGGCGGTGCTACAGAGTTCTTGAAGTG
GTGGCCTAACTACGGCTACACTAGAAGAACAGTATTTGGTATCTGCGCTCTGCTGAAGCCAGTTACCTTC
GGAAAAAGAGTTGGTAGCTCTTGATCCGGCAAACAAACCACCGCTGGTAGCGGTGGTTTTTTTGTTTGCA
AGCAGCAGATTACGCGCAGAAAAAAAGGATCTCAAGAAGATCCTTTGATCTTTTCTACGGGGTCTGACAC
TCAGTGGAACGAAAACTCACGTTAAGGGATTTTGGTCATGAGATTATCAAAAAGGATCTTCACCTAGATC
CTTTTAAATTAAAAATGAAGTTTTAAATCAATCTAAAGTATATATGAGTAAACTTGGTCTGACAGTTACC
AATGCTTAATCAGTGAGGCACCTATCTCAGCGATCTGTCTATTTCGTTCATCCATAGTTGCCTGACTCCC
CGTCGTGTAGATAACTACGATACGGGAGGGCTTACCATCTGGCCCCAGTGCTGCAATGATACCGCGAGAC
CCACGCTCACCGGCTCCAGATTTATCAGCAATAAACCAGCCAGCCGGAAGGGCCGAGCGCAGAAGTGGTC
CTGCAACTTTATCCGCCTCCATCCAGTCTATTAATTGTTGCCGGGAAGCTAGAGTAAGTAGTTCGCCAGT
TAATAGTTTGCGCAACGTTGTTGCCATTGCTACAGGCATCGTGGTGTCACGCTCGTCGTTTGGTATGGCT
TCATTCAGCTCCGGTTCCCAACGATCAAGGCGAGTTACATGATCCCCCATGTTGTGCAAAAAAGCGGTTA
GCTCCTTCGGTCCTCCGATCGTTGTCAGAAGTAAGTTGGCCGCAGTGTTATCACTCATGGTTATGGCAGC
ACTGCATAATTCTCTTACTGTCATGCCATCCGTAAGATGCTTTTCTGTGACTGGTGAGTACTCAACCAAG
TCATTCTGAGAATAGTGTATGCGGCGACCGAGTTGCTCTTGCCCGGCGTCAATACGGGATAATACCGCGC
CACATAGCAGAACTTTAAAAGTGCTCATCATTGGAAAACGTTCTTCGGGGCGAAAACTCTCAAGGATCTT
ACCGCTGTTGAGATCCAGTTCGATGTAACCCACTCGTGCACCCAACTGATCTTCAGCATCTTTTACTTTC
ACCAGCGTTTCTGGGTGAGCAAAAACAGGAAGGCAAAATGCCGCAAAAAAGGGAATAAGGGCGACACGGA
AATGTTGAATACTCATACTCTTCCTTTTTCAATATTATTGAAGCATTTATCAGGGTTATTGTCTCATGAG
CGGATACATATTTGAATGTATTTAGAAAAATAAACAAATAGGGGTTCCGCGCACATTTCCCCGAAAAGTG
CCACCTGACGTCGACGGATCGGGAGATCGATCTCCCGATCCCCTAGGGTCTACTCTCAGTACAATCTGCT
CTGATGCCGCATAGTTAAGCCAGTATCTGCTCCCTGCTTGTGTGTTGGAGGTCGCTGAGTAGTGCGCGAG
CAAAATTTAAGCTACAACAAGGCAAGGCTTGACCGACAATTGCATGAAGAATCTGCTTAGGGTTAGGCGT
TTTGCGCTGCTTCGCGATGTACGGGCCAGATATACGCGTTGACATTGATTATTGACTAGTTATTAATAGT
AATCAATTACGGGGTCATTAGTTCATAGCCCATATATGGAGTTCCGCGTTACATAACTTACGGTAAATGG
CCCGCCTGGCTGACCGCCCAACGACCCCCGCCCATTGACGTCAATAATGACGTATGTTCCCATAGTAACG
CCAATAGGGACTTTCCATTGACGTCAATGGGTGGAGTATTTACGGTAAACTGCCCACTTGGCAGTACATC
AAGTGTATCATATGCCAAGTACGCCCCCTATTGACGTCAATGACGGTAAATGGCCCGCCTGGCATTATGC
CCAGTACATGACCTTATGGGACTTTCCTACTTGGCAGTACATCTACGTATTAGTCATCGCTATTACCATG
